>Addgene plasmid #23471 | pDONR223-PHKA1 | depositor partial sequence | sequence record 11115 | Author sequence, M13pUC-fwd
AATGATTTTATTTTGACTGATAGTGACCTGTTCGTTGCAACAAATTGATGAGCAATGCTTTTTTATAATG
CCAACTTTGTACAAAAAAGTTGGCACCATGAGGAGCCGGAGTAACTCCGGGGTCCGGCTGGACGGCTACG
CTCGACTGGTGCAACAGACCATCCTGTGCCATCAGAATCCAGTGACTGGCTTGCTTCCAGCCAGCTATGA
TCAGAAAGATGCTTGGGTCCGAGATAATGTGTACAGCATCTTGGCTGTGTGGGGTTTGGGCCTGGCCTAT
CGGAAGAATGCAGACCGGGATGAGGATAAGGCAAAGGCCTATGAATTGGAGCAGAGTGTAGTGAAGCTGA
TGAGAGGACTACTGCACTGCATGATCAGACAGGTGGATAAAGTAGAATCCTTCAAATATAGTCAGAGTAC
TAAGGATAGCCTCCATGCAAAGTACAACACCAAAACCTGTGCCACTGTAGTGGGTGATGATCAATGGGGA
CACCTGCAGTTGGATGCTACCTCTGTGTACCTGCTCTTCTTAGCCCAAATGACTGCCTCAGGACTCCATA
TCATCCACAGCCTAGATGAAGTCAATTTCATACAGAACCTTGTGTTTTACATTGAAGCTGCATATAAAAC
TGCTGACTTCGGGATATGGGAACGTGGAGACAAGACCAACCAAGGGATCTCAGAGTTGAATGCCAGTTCA
GTTGGAATGGCAAAGGCAGCCCTGGAAGCATTAGATGAACTGGATCTGTTTGGTGTGAAAGGTGGGCCTC
AATCAGTTATCCATGTCCTGGCTGATGAAGTACAGCACTGCCAGTCTATCCTAAATTCACTACTGCCCCG
TGCTTCACATCAAAGAGTGATGCTAGTCTACTCTCAGTGGTTTCCTTCCCTGCCTTGCAGTAGAGGG
