>Addgene plasmid #23471 | pDONR223-PHKA1 | addgene partial sequence | sequence record 29340 | 23471 with M13pUC-fwd
TAATGATTTTATTTTGACTGATAGTGACCTGTTCGTTGCAACAAATTGATGAGCAATGCTTTTTTATAAT
GCCAACTTTGTACAAAAAAGTTGGCACCATGAGGAGCCGGAGTAACTCCGGGGTCCGGCTGGACGGCTAC
GCTCGACTGGTGCAACAGACCATCCTGTGCCATCAGAATCCAGTGACTGGCTTGCTTCCAGCCAGCTATG
ATCAGAAAGATGCTTGGGTCCGAGATAATGTGTACAGCATCTTGGCTGTGTGGGGTTTGGGCCTGGCCTA
TCGGAAGAATGCAGACCGGGATGAGGATAAGGCAAAGGCCTATGAATTGGAGCAGAGTGTAGTGAAGCTG
ATGAGAGGACTACTGCACTGCATGATCAGACAGGTGGATAAAGTAGAATCCTTCAAATATAGTCAGAGTA
CTAAGGATAGCCTCCATGCAAAGTACAACACCAAAACCTGTGCCACTGTAGTGGGTGATGATCAATGGGG
ACACCTGCAGTTGGATGCTACCTCTGTGTACCTGCTCTTCTTAGCCCAAATGACTGCCTCAGGACTCCAT
ATCATCCACAGCCTAGATGAAGTCAATTTCATACAGAACCTTGTGTTTTACATTGAAGCTGCATATAAAA
CTGCTGACTTCGGGATATGGGA
