>Addgene plasmid #23471 | pDONR223-PHKA1 | depositor partial sequence | sequence record 46807 | Author sequence, M13-rev
ACGGGGGAATCAGCCTGGATGGCAATAATGATTTTATTTTGACTGATAGTGACCTGTTCGTTGCAACAAA
TTGATAAGCAATGCTTTCTTATAATGCCAACTTTGTACAAGAAAGTTGGCAATTGCATGGCACAGATGCT
GTGAGGCAGGAACTCCTGCACGTAGGTGGCGGCTGCCTTGGAGAGGTAGGTCATGGTGCCAAACCTGCCA
CTGGGTGCACTGTCATACAGAAGAGTACAGATGCCAGATGCGGGATCCTTTGCCAACATGGTATCATCTG
CGCCAAGGGTTTTCTGTTCTTGAAGGAACAAGTCATTGGCAATATGCACTATTTTTTCCACAGCAATGAT
GCTTCCGATGCTATGAATTTCAATATCTGCCAGCATGGTGAGGACAAGGATGGCTTCAACCAGCAGCTGA
CGGTACTCTGGCTGAGGTACACGATTCAGGACAGACTCCACATGAACAGAGAATTTAATCTCACCTGGAG
TCATCTCTCTAGTGGTAGAGGAAGGAAGGACAAACCCTTCAACAGAAAGTCCGTGACACTTCTGCAAAAC
TTTCCATACTTTCTGATAAAATCCAACTGGAACTCTATTCAGTGCCCCATCCAGCCTTCTTCGGCGTTGC
CATTGACCTTGACGACTATCTTTAGATGACTGCTGATCATATGCACTAGGAAAGGACCCACTACTTGGAG
TCATAGAGGTTCCAGGTGACTGCTTTATCTCACTTTTTAACTGCATGATCCCA
