[The description below was written by a language model from this plasmid's Addgene catalogue record.]
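Description:
pDONR223-PHKA1 is a Gateway entry clone built on the Invitrogen pDONR223 donor backbone (about 5 kb without insert) and carrying the human PHKA1 open reading frame, which encodes the muscle-type alpha 1 subunit of phosphorylase kinase. The insert is roughly 3.6 kb and was introduced by Gateway recombination. In a clone of this kind the ORF would be expected to sit between attL recombination sites, although no feature table is provided to confirm the flanking elements. The plasmid is maintained at high copy in standard E. coli cloning strains and is selected with spectinomycin. M13 forward and reverse primer sites flanking the insert are listed for sequence verification.

The ORF has been cloned without a stop codon. This "open" configuration lets the coding sequence be transferred by LR recombination into a destination vector that supplies a C-terminal epitope tag and the terminating codon in frame. The record does not describe a promoter for mammalian expression, and the depositor states that the plasmid should not be transfected directly. It serves as a shuttle or archival source of the ORF rather than an expression construct. The depositors point to a companion series of lentiviral Gateway destination vectors (pLX301 to pLX304) for expressing such ORFs in mammalian cells.

The clone belongs to a collection of kinase ORFs associated with a study that used systematic ORF expression to identify kinases conferring resistance to RAF inhibition through reactivation of the MAP kinase pathway. Typical uses are therefore gain-of-function screening or individual overexpression studies of PHKA1 after transfer to a suitable destination vector.
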