Addgene plasmid #23471: pDONR223-PHKA1
Depositing lab: William Hahn & David Root. Depositing organization: Dana-Farber Cancer Institute. Publication: COT drives resistance to RAF inhibition through MAP kinase pathway reactivation. Johannessen CM, Boehm JS, Kim SY, Thomas SR, Wardwell L, Johnson LA, Emery CM, Stransky N, Cogdill AP, Barretina J, Caponigro G, Hieronymus H, Murray RR, Salehi-Ashtiani K, Hill DE, Vidal M, Zhao JJ, Yang X, Alkan O, Kim S, Harris JL, Wilson CJ, Myer VE, Finan PM, Root DE, Roberts TM, Golub T, Flaherty KT, Dummer R, Weber BL, Sellers WR, Schlegel R, Wargo JA, Hahn WC, Garraway LA. Nature. 2010 Dec 16;468(7326):968-72. doi: 10.1038/nature09627 PubMed 21107320.
Backbone
  Vector backbone: pDONR223
  Backbone manufacturer: Invitrogen
  Backbone size w/o insert (bp): 5005
  Vector type: Gateway Donor vector
Growth in bacteria
  Bacterial resistance: Spectinomycin, 50 μg/mL
  Growth temperature: 37°C
  Growth strain: DH5alpha
  Copy number: High Copy
Gene/Insert
  Gene/Insert name: PHKA1 (alt name: phosphorylase kinase, alpha 1 (muscle))
  Species: H. sapiens (human)
  Insert size (bp): 3633
  Entrez Gene: PHKA1 (a.k.a. PHKA)
  Cloning method: Gateway Cloning
  Sequencing primers: 5′ M13pUC-fwd; 3′ M13rev
Terms and licenses: Academic/Nonprofit Terms; Industry Terms: Not Available to Industry
Depositor comments: The ORF has no Stop codon. This design enables easy recombination into a destination vector to add an epitope tag of choice and Stop codon to the ORF. Do NOT use this plasmid directly for transfections. A set of 4 custom lentiviral vectors is available ( pLX301 (http://www.addgene.org/25895/) , pLX302 (http://www.addgene.org/25896/) , pLX303 (http://www.addgene.org/25897/) , pLX304 (http://www.addgene.org/25890/) ) to be used to express these ORFs in mammalian cells. These plasmids are not included in the kit and must be ordered separately.
How to cite: pDONR223-PHKA1 was a gift from William Hahn & David Root (Addgene plasmid # 23471 ; http://n2t.net/addgene:23471 ; RRID:Addgene_23471)
